>Addgene plasmid #162158 | LightR-iCre-miRFP670 | addgene full sequence | sequence record 319227 | Addgene NGS Result
TAGTTATTAATAGTAATCAATTACGGGGTCATTAGTTCATAGCCCATATATGGAGTTCCGCGTTACATAA
CTTACGGTAAATGGCCCGCCTGGCTGACCGCCCAACGACCCCCGCCCATTGACGTCAATAATGACGTATG
TTCCCATAGTAACGCCAATAGGGACTTTCCATTGACGTCAATGGGTGGAGTATTTACGGTAAACTGCCCA
CTTGGCAGTACATCAAGTGTATCATATGCCAAGTACGCCCCCTATTGACGTCAATGACGGTAAATGGCCC
GCCTGGCATTATGCCCAGTACATGACCTTATGGGACTTTCCTACTTGGCAGTACATCTACGTATTAGTCA
TCGCTATTACCATGGTGATGCGGTTTTGGCAGTACATCAATGGGCGTGGATAGCGGTTTGACTCACGGGG
ATTTCCAAGTCTCCACCCCATTGACGTCAATGGGAGTTTGTTTTGGCACCAAAATCAACGGGACTTTCCA
AAATGTCGTAACAACTCCGCCCCATTGACGCAAATGGGCGGTAGGCGTGTACGGTGGGAGGTCTATATAA
GCAGAGCTGGTTTAGTGAACCGTCAGATCCGCTAGCGCTACCGGACTCAGATCTCGAGCTCAAGCTTATG
GTGCCCAAGAAGAAGAGGAAAGTCTCCAACCTGCTGACTGTGCACCAAAACCTGCCTGCCCTCCCTGTGG
ATGCCACCTCTGATGAAGTCAGGAAGAACCTGATGGACATGTTCAGGGACAGGCAGGCCTTCTCTGAACA
CACCTGGAAGATGCTCCTGTCTGTGTGCAGATCCTGGGCTGCCTGGTGCAAGCTGAACAACAGGAAATGG
TTCCCTGCTGAACCTGAGGATGTGAGGGACTACCTCCTGTACCTGCAAGCCAGAGGCCTGGCTGTGAAGA
CCATCCAACAGCACCTGGGCCAGCTCAACATGCTGCACAGGAGATCTGGCCTGCCTCGCCCTTCTGACTC
CAATGCTGTGTCCCTGGTGATGAGGAGAATCAGAAAGGAGAATGTGGATGCTGGGGAGAGAGCCAAGCAG
GCCCTGGCCTTTGAACGCACGGACTTTGACCAAGTCAGATCCCTGATGGAGAACTCTGGACCAGGTGGCA
GCGGAGGTCATACCTTGTATGCGCCGGGGGGTTATGACATCATGGGTTACCTCATACAGATCATGAATAG
GCCGAACCCACAAGTGGAGCTCGGACCCGTCGATACCTCCTGCGCTCTCATTCTGTGTGACCTTAAGCAG
AAGGATACCCCTATCGTGTACGCCTCCGAGGCATTTCTGTACATGACAGGGTACTCGAACGCCGAAGTGC
TGGGACGGAACTGCCGCTTCCTGCAAAGCCCGGATGGAATGGTGAAGCCTAAGTCAACCCGCAAATACGT
GGACTCCAACACTATCAACACCATGCGCAAGGCCATTGACCGCAATGCTGAGGTGCAAGTGGAAGTGGTG
AACTTCAAGAAGAATGGACAGCGCTTCGTCAACTTCCTGACTATGATCCCCGTGCGCGACGAGACCGGCG
AATACCGGTACAGCATGGGGTTTCAGTGTGAGACAGAGGGCGGCTCCGGAGGCAGCGGCGGTTCTGGAGG
TTCCGGTGGCGGCTCCGGAGGTAGCGGAGGGTCTCACACTCTTTACGCCCCTGGAGGATACGACATTATG
GGATATTTGATTCAGATTATGAACCGCCCAAACCCTCAGGTCGAACTGGGGCCTGTGGACACGTCATGTG
CCCTGATCCTGTGCGATCTGAAGCAAAAGGACACTCCGATTGTCTACGCCTCGGAAGCCTTCTTGTATAT
GACCGGATACAGCAATGCAGAGGTGCTCGGTAGGAACTGCAGATTCCTGCAGTCCCCCGACGGGATGGTG
AAACCAAAGTCGACTCGCAAATATGTGGACTCGAACACGATCAATACAATGCGGAAGGCCATCGACCGGA
ACGCCGAGGTCCAGGTGGAGGTGGTCAACTTTAAGAAGAACGGCCAGCGGTTCGTGAACTTTCTCACCAT
GATTCCGGTCCGGGATGAAACCGGAGAGTACAGATACTCCATGGGATTCCAGTGCGAAACCGAAGGGTCC
GGAGGTCCCGGAGGTAGATGCCAGGACATCAGGAACCTGGCCTTCCTGGGCATTGCCTACAACACCCTGC
TGCGCATTGCCGAAATTGCCAGAATCAGAGTGAAGGACATCTCCCGCACCGATGGTGGGAGAATGCTGAT
CCACATTGGCAGGACCAAGACCCTGGTGTCCACAGCTGGTGTGGAGAAGGCCCTGTCCCTGGGGGTTACC
AAGCTGGTGGAGAGATGGATCTCTGTGTCTGGTGTGGCTGATGACCCCAACAACTACCTGTTCTGCCGGG
TCAGAAAGAATGGTGTGGCTGCCCCTTCTGCCACCTCCCAACTGTCCACCCGGGCCCTGGAAGGGATCTT
TGAGGCCACCCACCGCCTGATCTATGGTGCCAAGGATGACTCTGGGCAGAGATACCTGGCCTGGTCTGGC
CACTCTGCCAGAGTGGGTGCTGCCAGGGACATGGCCAGGGCTGGTGTGTCCATCCCTGAAATCATGCAGG
CTGGTGGCTGGACCAATGTGAACATTGTGATGAACTACATCAGAAACCTGGACTCTGAGACTGGGGCCAT
GGTGAGGCTGCTCGAGGATGGGGACAGAATTCTGCAGTCGACGGTACCGCGGGCCCGGGATCCACCGGTC
GCCACCATGGTAGCAGGTCATGCCTCTGGCAGCCCCGCATTCGGGACCGCCTCTCATTCGAATTGCGAAC
ATGAAGAGATCCACCTCGCCGGCTCGATCCAGCCGCATGGCGCGCTTCTGGTCGTCAGCGAACATGATCA
TCGCGTCATCCAGGCCAGCGCCAACGCCGCGGAATTTCTGAATCTCGGAAGCGTACTCGGCGTTCCGCTC
GCCGAGATCGACGGCGATCTGTTGATCAAGATCCTGCCGCATCTCGATCCCACCGCCGAAGGCATGCCGG
TCGCGGTGCGCTGCCGGATCGGCAATCCCTCTACGGAGTACTGCGGTCTGATGCATCGGCCTCCGGAAGG
CGGGCTGATCATCGAACTCGAACGTGCCGGCCCGTCGATCGATCTGTCAGGCACGCTGGCGCCGGCGCTG
GAGCGGATCCGCACGGCGGGTTCACTGCGCGCGCTGTGCGATGACACCGTGCTGCTGTTTCAGCAGTGCA
CCGGCTACGACCGGGTGATGGTGTATCGTTTCGATGAGCAAGGCCACGGCCTGGTATTCTCCGAGTGCCA
TGTGCCTGGGCTCGAATCCTATTTCGGCAACCGCTATCCGTCGTCGACTGTCCCGCAGATGGCGCGGCAG
CTGTACGTGCGGCAGCGCGTCCGCGTGCTGGTCGACGTCACCTATCAGCCGGTGCCGCTGGAGCCGCGGC
TGTCGCCGCTGACCGGGCGCGATCTCGACATGTCGGGCTGCTTCCTGCGCTCGATGTCGCCGTGCCATCT
GCAGTTCCTGAAGGACATGGGCGTGCGCGCCACCCTGGCGGTGTCGCTGGTGGTCGGCGGCAAGCTGTGG
GGCCTGGTTGTCTGTCACCATTATCTGCCGCGCTTCATCCGTTTCGAGCTGCGGGCGATCTGCAAACGGC
TCGCCGAAAGGATCGCGACGCGGATCACCGCGCTTGAGAGCTAAGCGGCCGCGACTCTAGATCATAATCA
GCCATACCACATTTGTAGAGGTTTTACTTGCTTTAAAAAACCTCCCACACCTCCCCCTGAACCTGAAACA
TAAAATGAATGCAATTGTTGTTGTTAACTTGTTTATTGCAGCTTATAATGGTTACAAATAAAGCAATAGC
ATCACAAATTTCACAAATAAAGCATTTTTTTCACTGCATTCTAGTTGTGGTTTGTCCAAACTCATCAATG
TATCTTAAGGCGTAAATTGTAAGCGTTAATATTTTGTTAAAATTCGCGTTAAATTTTTGTTAAATCAGCT
CATTTTTTAACCAATAGGCCGAAATCGGCAAAATCCCTTATAAATCAAAAGAATAGACCGAGATAGGGT
[37 nt withheld, positions 4060-4096]
AAAGAACGTGGACTCCAACGTCAAAGG
[49 nt withheld, positions 4124-4172]
T
[91 nt withheld, positions 4174-4264]
G
[124 nt withheld, positions 4266-4389]
CAGGTGGCACTTTTCGGGGAAATGTGCGCGGAACCCCTATTTGTTTATTTTTCTAAATACATTCAAATAT
GTATCCGCTCATGAGACAATAACCCTGATAAATGCTTCAATAATATTGAAAAAGGAAGAGTCCTGAGGCG
GAAAGAACCAGCTGTGGAATGTGTGTCAGTTAGGGTGTGGAAAGTCCCCAGGCTCCCCAGCAGGCAGAAG
TATGCAAAGCATGCATCTCAATTAGTCAGCAACCAGGTGTGGAAAGTCCCCAGGCTCCCCAGCAGGCAGA
AGTATGCAAAGCATGCATCTCAATTAGTCAGCAACCATAGTCCCGCCCCTAACTCCGCCCATCCCGCCCC
TAACTCCGCCCAGTTCCGCCCATTCTCCGCCCCATGGCTGACTAATTTTTTTTATTTATGCAGAGGCCGA
GGCCGCCTCGGCCTCTGAGCTATTCCAGAAGTAGTGAGGAGGCTTTTTTGGAGGCCTAGGCTTTTGCAAA
GATCGATCAAGAGACAGGATGAGGATCGTTTCGCATGATTGAACAAGATGGATTGCACGCAGGTTCTCCG
GCCGCTTGGGTGGAGAGGCTATTCGGCTATGACTGGGCACAACAGACAATCGGCTGCTCTGATGCCGCCG
TGTTCCGGCTGTCAGCGCAGGGGCGCCCGGTTCTTTTTGTCAAGACCGACCTGTCCGGTGCCCTGAATGA
ACTGCAAGACGAGGCAGCGCGGCTATCGTGGCTGGCCACGACGGGCGTTCCTTGCGCAGCTGTGCTCGAC
GTTGTCACTGAAGCGGGAAGGGACTGGCTGCTATTGGGCGAAGTGCCGGGGCAGGATCTCCTGTCATCTC
ACCTTGCTCCTGCCGAGAAAGTATCCATCATGGCTGATGCAATGCGGCGGCTGCATACGCTTGATCCGGC
TACCTGCCCATTCGACCACCAAGCGAAACATCGCATCGAGCGAGCACGTACTCGGATGGAAGCCGGTCTT
GTCGATCAGGATGATCTGGACGAAGAGCATCAGGGGCTCGCGCCAGCCGAACTGTTCGCCAGGCTCAAGG
CGAGCATGCCCGACGGCGAGGATCTCGTCGTGACCCATGGCGATGCCTGCTTGCCGAATATCATGGTGGA
AAATGGCCGCTTTTCTGGATTCATCGACTGTGGCCGGCTGGGTGTGGCGGACCGCTATCAGGACATAGCG
TTGGCTACCCGTGATATTGCTGAAGAGCTTGGCGGCGAATGGGCTGACCGCTTCCTCGTGCTTTACGGTA
TCGCCGCTCCCGATTCGCAGCGCATCGCCTTCTATCGCCTTCTTGACGAGTTCTTCTGAGCGGGACTCTG
GGGTTCGAAATGACCGACCAAGCGACGCCCAACCTGCCATCACGAGATTTCGATTCCACCGCCGCCTTCT
ATGAAAGGTTGGGCTTCGGAATCGTTTTCCGGGACGCCGGCTGGATGATCCTCCAGCGCGGGGATCTCAT
GCTGGAGTTCTTCGCCCACCCTAGGGGGAGGCTAACTGAAACACGGAAGGAGACAATACCGGAAGGAACC
CGCGCTATGACGGCAATAAAAAGACAGAATAAAACGCACGGTGTTGGGTCGTTTGTTCATAAACGCGGGG
TTCGGTCCCAGGGCTGGCACTCTGTCGATACCCCACCGAGACCCCATTGGGGCCAATACGCCCGCGTTTC
TTCCTTTTCCCCACCCCACCCCCCAAGTTCGGGTGAAGGCCCAGGGCTCGCAGCCAACGTCGGGGCGGCA
GGCCCTGCCATAGCCTCAGGTTACTCATATATACTTTAGATTGATTTAAAACTTCATTTTTAATTTAAAA
GGATCTAGGTGAAGATCCTTTTTGATAATCTCATGACCAAAATCCCTTAACGTGAGTTTTCGTTCCACTG
AGCGTCAGACCCCGTAGAAAAGATCAAAGGATCTTCTTGAGATCCTTTTTTTCTGCGCGTAATCTGCTGC
TTGCAAACAAAAAAACCACCGCTACCAGCGGTGGTTTGTTTGCCGGATCAAGAGCTACCAACTCTTTTTC
CGAAGGTAACTGGCTTCAGCAGAGCGCAGATACCAAATACTGTTCTTCTAGTGTAGCCGTAGTTAGGCCA
CCACTTCAAGAACTCTGTAGCACCGCCTACATACCTCGCTCTGCTAATCCTGTTACCAGTGGCTGCTGCC
AGTGGCGATAAGTCGTGTCTTACCGGGTTGGACTCAAGACGATAGTTACCGGATAAGGCGCAGCGGTCGG
GCTGAACGGGGGGTTCGTGCACACAGCCCAGCTTGGAGCGAACGACCTACACCGAACTGAGATACCTACA
GCGTGAGCTATGAGAAAGCGCCACGCTTCCCGAAGGGAGAAAGGCGGACAGGTATCCGGTAAGCGGCAGG
GTCGGAACAGGAGAGCGCACGAGGGAGCTTCCAGGGGGAAACGCCTGGTATCTTTATAGTCCTGTCGGGT
TTCGCCACCTCTGACTTGAGCGTCGATTTTTGTGATGCTCGTCAGGGGGGCGGAGCCTATGGAAAAACGC
CAGCAACGCGGCCTTTTTACGGTTCCTGGCCTTTTGCTGGCCTTTTGCTCACATGTTCTTTCCTGCGTTA
TCCCCTGATTCTGTGGATAACCGTATTACCGCCATGCAT
Features (pLannotate 1.2.2; 16 found; start..end, strand, type, name):
     61..364     +  enhancer       CMV enhancer: human cytomegalovirus immediate early enhancer
    365..568     +  promoter       CMV promoter: human cytomegalovirus (CMV) immediate early promoter
    591..627     +  misc_feature   MCS (fragment): multiple cloning site
   1645..2094    +  CDS            pMag: "positive Magnet" variant of an N-terminally truncated Vivid (VVD) blue light photoreceptor from Neurospora crassa (Kawano et al., 2015) rapidly heterodimerizes with nMagHigh1 upon blue light irradiation to form a complex with slow switch-off kinetics
   2687..2723    +  misc_feature   MCS (fragment): multiple cloning site
   2737..3684    +  CDS            ORF frame 1: bright monomeric near-infrared fluorescent protein engineered from a bacterial phytochrome, with an emission maximum of 670 nm (Shcherbakova et al., 2016)
   3700..3783    +  CDS            large T antigen (fragment): large T antigen from SV40 (simian virus 40)
   3806..3927    +  polyA_signal   SV40 poly(A) signal: SV40 polyadenylation signal
   3961..4389    -  rep_origin     f1 ori (sequence partly withheld): f1 bacteriophage origin of replication; arrow indicates direction of (+) strand synthesis
   4416..4520    +  promoter       AmpR promoter: bla
   4522..4879    +  promoter       SV40 promoter: SV40 enhancer and early promoter
   4914..5708    +  CDS            NeoR/KanR: aminoglycoside phosphotransferase from Tn5; aph(3')-II (or nptII); confers resistance to neomycin, kanamycin, and G418 (Geneticin®)
   5729..5881    +  CDS            ble (fragment): BLE_KLEPN - Experimental evidence at protein level: Swiss-Prot protein existence level 1. Binding protein with a strong affinity to the bleomycin family of antibiotics. Binds to CL990; an antimitotic-antibiotic compound. From Klebsiella pneumoniae.
   5940..5987    +  polyA_signal   HSV TK poly(A) signal: herpes simplex virus thymidine kinase polyadenylation signal (Cole and Stacy, 1985)
   6078..6094    -  polyA_signal   bGH poly(A) signal (fragment): bovine growth hormone polyadenylation signal
   6316..6904    +  rep_origin     ori: high-copy-number ColE1/pMB1/pBR322/pUC origin of replication
