[The description below was written by a language model from this plasmid's Addgene catalogue record and pLannotate feature annotations shown in this document.]
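Description:
LightR-iCre-miRFP670 is a mammalian expression plasmid of about 7 kb built on the Clontech pN1 backbone. It carries a light-regulated form of Cre recombinase fused to a near-infrared fluorescent protein. The plasmid is propagated in E. coli at high copy from a ColE1/pUC-type origin and also has an f1 phage origin. Selection relies on a single NeoR/KanR (Tn5 aminoglycoside phosphotransferase) gene placed behind both a bacterial bla-type promoter and the SV40 enhancer/early promoter and terminated by the HSV TK polyadenylation signal. It therefore confers kanamycin resistance in bacteria and can support G418 selection in mammalian cells. The short ble, bGH poly(A) and SV40 large T antigen hits in the feature table are small fragments and probably do not represent functional elements.

The roughly 3 kb insert is driven by the human CMV immediate-early enhancer and promoter and ends at the SV40 poly(A) signal. According to the catalogue fields, it encodes iCre (Cre from bacteriophage P1) with an N-terminal nuclear localisation signal and a C-terminal miRFP670 tag. The automated annotation does not label the Cre coding region. Within the open reading frame it recognises only a segment resembling pMag, a variant of the Neurospora Vivid (VVD) blue-light photoreceptor, and downstream the bacterial-phytochrome-derived miRFP670 reporter. The VVD-like match is consistent with the LightR module, which the associated publication title describes as a light-regulated allosteric switch for controlling enzyme activity, but the record does not detail its architecture or insertion site. The construct is intended for light-controlled Cre recombination in mammalian cells. The miRFP670 tag marks expressing cells, and its far-red emission is spectrally distant from blue light.
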