Addgene plasmid #162158: LightR-iCre-miRFP670
Purpose: Expresses LightR-iCre-miRFP670 in mammalian cells
Depositing lab: Andrei Karginov. Publication: Light-Regulated allosteric switch enables temporal and subcellular control of enzyme activity. Shaaya M, Fauser J, Zhurikhina A, Conage-Pough JE, Huyot V, Brennan M, Flower CT, Matsche J, Khan S, Natarajan V, Rehman J, Kota P, White FM, Tsygankov D, Karginov AV. Elife. 2020 Sep 23;9. pii: 60647. doi: 10.7554/eLife.60647. PubMed 32965214.
Backbone
  Vector backbone: pN1
  Backbone manufacturer: Clontech
  Backbone size w/o insert (bp): 3964
  Total vector size (bp): 7015
  Vector type: Mammalian Expression
Growth in bacteria
  Bacterial resistance: Kanamycin, 50 μg/mL
  Growth temperature: 37°C
  Growth strain: DH5alpha
  Copy number: High Copy
Gene/Insert
  Gene/Insert name: LightR-iCre-miRFP670
  Species: Bacteriophage P1
  Insert size (bp): 3051
  GenBank ID: NC_005856.1
  Promoter: CMV
  Tag / fusion protein: NLS (N terminal on insert); miRFP670 (C terminal on insert)
  Cloning method: Ligation Independent Cloning
  Sequencing primers: 5′ CMV-Fw
Resource information
  A portion of this plasmid was derived from a plasmid made by: Received from addgene (Plasmid #7998)
Terms and licenses: Academic/Nonprofit Terms; Industry Terms: Not Available to Industry
How to cite: LightR-iCre-miRFP670 was a gift from Andrei Karginov (Addgene plasmid # 162158 ; http://n2t.net/addgene:162158 ; RRID:Addgene_162158)
