>Addgene plasmid #162158 | LightR-iCre-miRFP670 | depositor partial sequence | sequence record 316205 | LightR-iCre-miRFP670 sequence 3054 bps
ATGGTGCCCAAGAAGAAGAGGAAAGTCTCCAACCTGCTGACTGTGCACCAAAACCTGCCTGCCCTCCCTG
TGGATGCCACCTCTGATGAAGTCAGGAAGAACCTGATGGACATGTTCAGGGACAGGCAGGCCTTCTCTGA
ACACACCTGGAAGATGCTCCTGTCTGTGTGCAGATCCTGGGCTGCCTGGTGCAAGCTGAACAACAGGAAA
TGGTTCCCTGCTGAACCTGAGGATGTGAGGGACTACCTCCTGTACCTGCAAGCCAGAGGCCTGGCTGTGA
AGACCATCCAACAGCACCTGGGCCAGCTCAACATGCTGCACAGGAGATCTGGCCTGCCTCGCCCTTCTGA
CTCCAATGCTGTGTCCCTGGTGATGAGGAGAATCAGAAAGGAGAATGTGGATGCTGGGGAGAGAGCCAAG
CAGGCCCTGGCCTTTGAACGCACTGACTTTGACCAAGTCAGATCCCTGATGGAGAACTCTGGACCAGGTG
GCAGCGGAGGTCATACCTTGTATGCGCCGGGGGGTTATGACATCATGGGTTACCTCATACAGATCATGAA
TAGGCCGAACCCACAAGTGGAGCTCGGACCCGTCGATACCTCCTGCGCTCTCATTCTGTGTGACCTTAAG
CAGAAGGATACCCCTATCGTGTACGCCTCCGAGGCATTTCTGTACATGACAGGGTACTCGAACGCCGAAG
TGCTGGGACGGAACTGCCGCTTCCTGCAAAGCCCGGATGGAATGGTGAAGCCTAAGTCAACCCGCAAATA
CGTGGACTCCAACACTATCAACACCATGCGCAAGGCCATTGACCGCAATGCTGAGGTGCAAGTGGAAGTG
GTGAACTTCAAGAAGAATGGACAGCGCTTCGTCAACTTCCTGACTATGATCCCCGTGCGCGACGAGACCG
GCGAATACCGGTACAGCATGGGGTTTCAGTGTGAGACAGAGGGCGGCTCCGGAGGCAGCGGCGGTTCTGG
AGGTTCCGGTGGCGGCTCCGGAGGTAGCGGAGGGTCTCACACTCTTTACGCCCCTGGAGGATACGACATT
ATGGGATATTTGATTCAGATTATGAACCGCCCAAACCCTCAGGTCGAACTGGGGCCTGTGGACACGTCAT
GTGCCCTGATCCTGTGCGATCTGAAGCAAAAGGACACTCCGATTGTCTACGCCTCGGAAGCCTTCTTGTA
TATGACCGGATACAGCAATGCAGAGGTGCTCGGTAGGAACTGCAGATTCCTGCAGTCCCCCGACGGGATG
GTGAAACCAAAGTCGACTCGCAAATATGTGGACTCGAACACGATCAATACAATGCGGAAGGCCATCGACC
GGAACGCCGAGGTCCAGGTGGAGGTGGTCAACTTTAAGAAGAACGGCCAGCGGTTCGTGAACTTTCTCAC
CATGATTCCGGTCCGGGATGAAACCGGAGAGTACAGATACTCCATGGGATTCCAGTGCGAAACCGAAGGG
TCCGGAGGTCCCGGAGGTAGATGCCAGGACATCAGGAACCTGGCCTTCCTGGGCATTGCCTACAACACCC
TGCTGCGCATTGCCGAAATTGCCAGAATCAGAGTGAAGGACATCTCCCGCACCGATGGTGGGAGAATGCT
GATCCACATTGGCAGGACCAAGACCCTGGTGTCCACAGCTGGTGTGGAGAAGGCCCTGTCCCTGGGGGTT
ACCAAGCTGGTGGAGAGATGGATCTCTGTGTCTGGTGTGGCTGATGACCCCAACAACTACCTGTTCTGCC
GGGTCAGAAAGAATGGTGTGGCTGCCCCTTCTGCCACCTCCCAACTGTCCACCCGGGCCCTGGAAGGGAT
CTTTGAGGCCACCCACCGCCTGATCTATGGTGCCAAGGATGACTCTGGGCAGAGATACCTGGCCTGGTCT
GGCCACTCTGCCAGAGTGGGTGCTGCCAGGGACATGGCCAGGGCTGGTGTGTCCATCCCTGAAATCATGC
AGGCTGGTGGCTGGACCAATGTGAACATTGTGATGAACTACATCAGAAACCTGGACTCTGAGACTGGGGC
CATGGTGAGGCTGCTCGAGGATGGGGACAGAATTCTGCAGTCGACGGTACCGCGGGCCCGGGATCCACCG
GTCGCCACCATGGTAGCAGGTCATGCCTCTGGCAGCCCCGCATTCGGGACCGCCTCTCATTCGAATTGCG
AACATGAAGAGATCCACCTCGCCGGCTCGATCCAGCCGCATGGCGCGCTTCTGGTCGTCAGCGAACATGA
TCATCGCGTCATCCAGGCCAGCGCCAACGCCGCGGAATTTCTGAATCTCGGAAGCGTACTCGGCGTTCCG
CTCGCCGAGATCGACGGCGATCTGTTGATCAAGATCCTGCCGCATCTCGATCCCACCGCCGAAGGCATGC
CGGTCGCGGTGCGCTGCCGGATCGGCAATCCCTCTACGGAGTACTGCGGTCTGATGCATCGGCCTCCGGA
AGGCGGGCTGATCATCGAACTCGAACGTGCCGGCCCGTCGATCGATCTGTCAGGCACGCTGGCGCCGGCG
CTGGAGCGGATCCGCACGGCGGGTTCACTGCGCGCGCTGTGCGATGACACCGTGCTGCTGTTTCAGCAGT
GCACCGGCTACGACCGGGTGATGGTGTATCGTTTCGATGAGCAAGGCCACGGCCTGGTATTCTCCGAGTG
CCATGTGCCTGGGCTCGAATCCTATTTCGGCAACCGCTATCCGTCGTCGACTGTCCCGCAGATGGCGCGG
CAGCTGTACGTGCGGCAGCGCGTCCGCGTGCTGGTCGACGTCACCTATCAGCCGGTGCCGCTGGAGCCGC
GGCTGTCGCCGCTGACCGGGCGCGATCTCGACATGTCGGGCTGCTTCCTGCGCTCGATGTCGCCGTGCCA
TCTGCAGTTCCTGAAGGACATGGGCGTGCGCGCCACCCTGGCGGTGTCGCTGGTGGTCGGCGGCAAGCTG
TGGGGCCTGGTTGTCTGTCACCATTATCTGCCGCGCTTCATCCGTTTCGAGCTGCGGGCGATCTGCAAAC
GGCTCGCCGAAAGGATCGCGACGCGGATCACCGCGCTTGAGAGC
